>Addgene plasmid #48194 | Flag-ATXN1_L588D | depositor full sequence | sequence record 69313 | Flag-ATXN1_L588D sequence 7438 bps
GGCGTAATCTGCTGCTTGCAAACAAAAAAACCACCGCTACCAGCGGTGGTTTGTTTGCCGGATCAAGAGC
TACCAACTCTTTTTCCGAAGGTAACTGGCTTCAGCAGAGCGCAGATACCAAATACTGTCCTTCTAGTGTA
GCCGTAGTTAGGCCACCACTTCAAGAACTCTGTAGCACCGCCTACATACCTCGCTCTGCTAATCCTGTTA
CCAGTGGCTGCTGCCAGTGGCGATAAGTCGTGTCTTACCGGGTTGGACTCAAGACGATAGTTACCGGATA
AGGCGCAGCGGTCGGGCTGAACGGGGGGTTCGTGCACACAGCCCAGCTTGGAGCGAACGACCTACACCGA
ACTGAGATACCTACAGCGTGAGCATTGAGAAAGCGCCACGCTTCCCGAAGGGAGAAAGGCGGACAGGTAT
CCGGTAAGCGGCAGGGTCGGAACAGGAGAGCGCACGAGGGAGCTTCCAGGGGGAAACGCCTGGTATCTTT
ATAGTCCTGTCGGGTTTCGCCACCTCTGACTTGAGCGTCGATTTTTGTGATGCTCGTCAGGGGGGCGGAG
CCTATGGAAAAACGCCAGCAACGCAAGCTAGCTTCTAGCTAGAAATTGTAAACGTTAATATTTTGTTAAA
ATTCGCGTTAAATTTTTGTTAAATCAGCTCATTTTTTAACCAATAGGCCGAAATCGGCAAAATCCCTTAT
AAATCAAAAGAATAGCCCGAGATAGGGT
[37 nt withheld, positions 729-765]
AAAGAACGTGGACTCCAACGTCAAAGGGCGAAAAACCGTCTATCAGGGCGATGGCC
[115 nt withheld, positions 822-936]
G
[144 nt withheld, positions 938-1081]
ACCGTATAACGTGCTTTCCTCGTTG
[64 nt withheld, positions 1107-1170]
CTGGATTACCAAAGGGCCTCGTGATACGCCTATTTTTATAGGTTAATGTCATGATAATAATGGTTTCTTA
GACGTCAGGTGGCACTTTTCGGGGAAATGTGCGCGGAACCCCTATTTGTTTATTTTTCTAAATACATTCA
AATATGTATCCGCTCATGAGACAATAACCCTGATAAATGCTTCAATAATATTGAAAAAGGAAGAGTATGA
GTATTCAACATTTCCGTGTCGCCCTTATTCCCTTTTTTGCGGCATTTTGCCTTCCTGTTTTTGCTCACCC
AGAAACGCTGGTGAAAGTAAAAGATGCTGAAGATCAGTTGGGTGCACGAGTGGGTTACATCGAACTGGAT
CTCAACAGCGGTAAGATCCTTGAGAGTTTTCGCCCCGAAGAACGTTTTCCAATGATGAGCACTTTTAAAG
TTCTGCTATGTGGCGCGGTATTATCCCGTGTTGACGCCGGGCAAGAGCAACTCGGTCGCCGCATACACTA
TTCTCAGAATGACTTGGTTGAGTACTCACCAGTCACAGAAAAGCATCTTACGGATGGCATGACAGTAAGA
GAATTATGCAGTGCTGCCATAACCATGAGTGATAACACTGCGGCCAACTTACTTCTGACAACGATCGGAG
GACCGAAGGAGCTAACCGCTTTTTTGCACAACATGGGGGATCATGTAACTCGCCTTGATCGTTGGGAACC
GGAGCTGAATGAAGCCATACCAAACGACGAGCGTGACACCACGATGCCTGCAGCAATGGCAACAACGTTG
CGCAAACTATTAACTGGCGAACTACTTACTCTAGCTTCCCGGCAACAATTAATAGACTGGATGGAGGCGG
ATAAAGTTGCAGGACCACTTCTGCGCTCGGCCCTTCCGGCTGGCTGGTTTATTGCTGATAAATCTGGAGC
CGGTGAGCGTGGGTCTCGCGGTATCATTGCAGCACTGGGGCCAGATGGTAAGCCCTCCCGTATCGTAGTT
ATCTACACGACGGGGAGTCAGGCAACTATGGATGAACGAAATAGACAGATCGCTGAGATAGGTGCCTCAC
TGATTAAGCATTGGTAACTGTCAGACCAAGTTTACTCATATATACTTTAGATTGATTTAAAACTTCATTT
TTAATTTCTCTAGCGCGTTGACATTGATTATTGACTAGTTATTAATAGTAATCAATTACGGGGTCATTAG
TTCATAGCCCATATATGGAGTTCCGCGTTACATAACTTACGGTAAATGGCCCGCCTGGCTGACCGCCCAA
CGACCCCCGCCCATTGACGTCAATAATGACGTATGTTCCCATAGTAACGCCAATAGGGACTTTCCATTGA
CGTCAATGGGTGGACTATTTACGGTAAACTGCCCACTTGGCAGTACATCAAGTGTATCATATGCCAAGTA
CGCCCCCTATTGACGTCAATGACGGTAAATGGCCCGCCTGGCATTATGCCCAGTACATGACCTTATGGGA
CTTTCCTACTTGGCAGTACATCTACGTATTAGTCATCGCTATTACCATGGTGATGCGGTTTTGGCAGTAC
ATCAATGGGCGTGGATAGCGGTTTGACTCACGGGGATTTCCAAGTCTCCACCCCATTGACGTCAATGGGA
GTTTGTTTTGGCACCAAAATCAACGGGACTTTCCAAAATGTCGTAACAACTCCGCCCCATTGACGCAAAT
GGGCGGTAGGCGTGTACGGTGGGAGGTCTATATAAGCAGAGCTCTCTGGCTAACTAGAGAACCCACTGCT
TACTGGCTTATCGAAATTAATACGACTCACTATAGGGAGACCCAAGCTTGGTACCGAGCTCGGATCCACT
AGTAACGGCCGCCAGTGTGCTGGAATTCCGTGACTTTCCGTTTATCAGACTAAAATCAGAGCCATCCAGA
CAGTGAAACAGTCACCGTGGAGGGGGGACGGCGAAAAATGGACTACAAAGACGACGACGACAAAAAATCC
AACCAAGAGCGGAGCAACGAATGCCTGCCTCCCAAGAAGCGCGAGATCCCCGCCACCAGCCGGTCCTCCG
AGGAGAAGGCCCCTACCCTGCCCAGCGACAACCACCGGGTGGAGGGCACAGCATGGCTCCCGGGCAACCC
TGGTGGCCGGGGCCACGGGGGCGGGAGGCATGGGCCGGCAGGGACCTCGGTGGAGCTTGGTTTACAACAG
GGAATAGGTTTACACAAAGCATTGTCCACAGGGCTGGACTACTCCCCGCCCAGCGCTCCCAGGTCTGTCC
CCGTGGCCACCACGCTGCCTGCCGCGTACGCCACCCCGCAGCCAGGGACCCCGGTGTCCCCCGTACAGTA
CGCTCACCTGCCGCACACCTTCCAGTTCATTGGGTCCTCCCAATACAGTGGAACCTATGCCAGCTTCATC
CCATCACAGCTGATCCCCCCAACCGCCAACCCCGTCACCAGTGCAGTGGCCTCGGCCGCAGGGGCCACCA
CTCCATCCCAGCGCTCCCAGCTGGAGGCCTATTCCACTCTGCTGGCCAACATGGGCAGTCTGAGCCAGAC
GCCGGGACACAAGGCTGAGCAGCAGCACCTCAGCAGGGCTCCGGGGCTCATCACCCCGGGGTCCCCCCCA
CCAGCCCAGCAGAACCAGTACGTCCACATTTCCAGTTCTCCGCAGAACACCGGCCGCACCGCCTCTCCTC
CGGCCATCCCCGTCCACCTCCACCCCCACCAGACGATGATCCCACACACGCTCACCCTGGGGCCCCCCTC
CCAGGTCGTCATGCAATACGCCGACTCCGGCAGCCACTTTGTCCCTCGGGAGGCCACCAAGAAAGCTGAG
AGCAGCCGGCTGCAGCAGGCCATCCAGGCCAAGGAGGTCCTGAACGGTGAGATGGAGAAGAGCCGGCGGT
ACGGGGCCCCGTCCTCAGCCGACCTGGGCCTGGGCAAGGCAGGCGGCAAGTCGGTTCCTCACCCGTACGA
GTCCAGGCACGTGGTGGTCCACCCGAGCCCCTCAGACTACAGCAGTCGTGATCCTTCGGGGGTCCGGGCC
TCTGTGATGGTCCTGCCCAACAGCAACACGCCCGCAGCTGACCTGGAGGTGCAACAGGCCACTCATCGTG
AAGCCTCCCCTTCTACCCTCAACGACAAAAGTGGCCTGCATTTAGGGAAGCCTGGCCACCGGTCCTACGC
GCTCTCACCCCACACGGTCATTCAGACCACACACAGTGCTTCAGAGCCACTCCCGGTGGGACTGCCAGCC
ACGGCCTTCTACGCAGGGACTCAACCCCCTGTCATCGGCTACCTGAGCGGCCAGCAGCAAGCAATCACCT
ACGCCGGCAGCCTGCCCCAGCACCTGGTGATCCCCGGCACACAGCCCCTGCTCATCCCGGTCGGCAGCAC
TGACATGGAAGCGTCGGGGGCAGCCCCGGCCATAGTCACGTCATCCCCCCAGTTTGCTGCAGTGCCTCAC
ACGTTCGTCACCACCGCCCTTCCCAAGAGCGAGAACTTCAACCCTGAGGCCCTGGTCACCCAGGCCGCCT
ACCCAGCCATGGTGCAGGCCCAGATCCACCTGCCTGTGGTGCAGTCCGTGGCCTCCCCGGCGGCGGCTCC
CCCTACGCTGCCTCCCTACTTCATGAAAGGCTCCATCATCCAGTTGGCCAACGGGGAGGATAAGAAGGTG
GAAGACTTAAAAACAGAAGATTTCATCCAGAGTGCAGAGATAAGCAACGACCTGAAGATCGACTCCAGCA
CCGTAGAGAGGATTGAAGACAGCCATAGCCCGGGCGTGGCCGTGATACAGTTCGCCGTCGGGGAGCACCG
AGCCCAGGTCAGCGTTGAAGTTTTGGTAGAGTATCCTTTTTTTGTGTTTGGACAGGGCTGGTCATCCTGC
TGTCCGGAGAGAACCAGCCAGCTCTTTGATTTGCCGTGTTCCAAACTCTCAGTTGGGGATGTCTGCATCT
CGCTTACCCTCAAGAACCTGAAGAACGGCTCTGTTAAAAAGGGCCAGCCCGTGGATCCCGCCAGCGTCCT
GCTGAAGCACTCAAAGGCCGACGGCCTGGCGGGCAGCAGACACAGGTATGCCGAGCAGGAAAACGGAATC
AACCAGGGGAGTGCCCAGATGCTCTCTGAGAATGGCGAACTGAAGTTTCCAGAGAAAATGGGATTGCCTG
CAGCGCCCTTCCTCACCAAAATAGAACCCAGCAAGCCCGCGGCAACGAGGAAGAGGAGGTGGTCGGCGCC
AGAGAGCCGCAAACTGGAGAAGTCAGAAGACGAACCACCTTTGACTCTTCCTAAGCCTTCTCTAATTCCT
CAGGAGGTTAAGATTTGCATTGAAGGCCGGTCTAATGTAGGCAAGTAGAGGCAGCGTGGGGGAAAGGAAA
CGTGGCTCTCCCTTATCATTTGTATCCAGATTACTGTACTGTAGGCTAAAATAACACAGTATTTACATGT
TATCTTCTTAATTTTAGGTTTCTGTTCTAACCTTGTCATTAGAGTTACAGCAGGTGTGTCGCAGGAGACT
GGTGCATATGCTTTTTCCACGAGTGTCTGTCTGGAATTCTGCAGATATCCATCACACTGGCGGCCGCTCG
AGCATGCATCTAGAGGATCTTTGTGAAGGAACCTTACTTCTGTGGTGTGACATAATTGGACAAACTACCT
ACAGAGATTTAAAGCTCTAAGGTAAATATAAAATTTTTAAGTGTATAATGTGTTAAACTACTGATTCTAA
TTGTTTGTGTATTTTAGATTCCAACCTATGGAACTGATGAATGGGAGCAGTGGTGGAATGCCTTTAATGA
GGAAAACCTGTTTTGCTCAGAAGAAATGCCATCTAGTGATGATGAGGCTACTGCTGACTCTCAACATTCT
ACTCCTCCAAAAAAGAAGAGAAAGGTAGAAGACCCCAAGGACTTTCCTTCAGAATTGCTAAGTTTTTTGA
GTCATGCTGTGTTTAGTAATAGAACTCTTGCTTGCTTTGCTATTTACACCACAAAGGAAAAAGCTGCACT
GCTATACAAGAAAATTATGGAAAAATATTTGATGTATAGTGCCTTGACTAGAGATCATAATCAGCCATAC
CACATTTGTAGAGGTTTTACTTGCTTTAAAAAACCTCCCACACCTCCCCCTGAACCTGAAACATAAAATG
AATGCAATTGTTGTTGTTAACTTGTTTATTGCAGCTTATAATGGTTACAAATAAAGCAATAGCATCACAA
ATTTCACAAATAAAGCATTTTTTTCACTGCATTCTAGTTGTGGTTTGTCCAAACTCATCAATGTATCTTA
TCATGTCTGGATCATCCCGCCATGGTATCAACGCCATATTTCTATTTACAGTAGGGACCTCTTCGTTGTG
TAGGTACCGCTGTATTCCTAGGGAAATAGTAGAGGCACCTTGAACTGTCTGCATCAGCCATATAGCCCCC
GCTGTTCGACTTACAAACACAGGCACAGTACTGACAAACCCATACACCTCCTCTGAAATACCCATAGTTG
CTAGGGCTGTCTCCGAACTCATTACACCCTCCAAAGTCAGAGCTGTAATTTCGCCATCAAGGGCAGCGAG
GGCTTCTCCAGATAAAATAGCTTCTGCCGAGAGTCCCGTAAGGGTAGACACTTCAGCTAATCCCTCGATG
AGGTCTACTAGAATAGTCAGTGCGGCTCCCATTTTGAAAATTCACTTACTTGATCAGCTTCAGAAGATGG
CGGAGGGCCTCCAACACAGTAATTTTCCTCCCGACTCTTAAAATAGAAAATGTCAAGTCAGTTAAGCAGG
AAGTGGACTAACTGACGCAGCTGGCCGTGCGACATCCTCTTTTAATTAGTTGCTAGGCAACGCCCTCCAG
AGGGCGTGTGGTTTTGCAAGAGGAAGCAAAAGCCTCTCCACCCAGGCCTAGAATGTTTCCACCCAATCAT
TACTATGACAACAGCTGTTTTTTTTAGTATTAAGCAGAGGCCGGGGACCCCTGGGCCCGCTTACTCTGGA
GAAAAAGAAGAGAGGCATTGTAGAGGCTTCCAGAGGCAACTTGTCAAAACAGGACTGCTTCTATTTCTGT
CACACTGTCTGGCCCTGTCACAAGGTCCAGCACCTCCATACCCCCTTTAATAAGCAGTTTGGGAACGGGT
GCGGGTCTTACTCCGCCCATCCCGCCCCTAACTCCGCCCAGTTCCGCCCATTCTCCGCCCCATGGCTGAC
TAATTTTTTTTATTTATGCAGAGGCCGAGGCCGCCTCGGCCTCTGAGCTATTCCAGAAGTAGTGAGGAGG
CTTTTTTGGAGGCCTAGGCTTTTGCAAAAAGCTAATTC
Features (pLannotate 1.2.2; 19 found; start..end, strand, type, name):
      2..570     +  rep_origin     ori: high-copy-number ColE1/pMB1/pBR322/pUC origin of replication
    603..1061    -  rep_origin     f1 ori (sequence partly withheld): f1 bacteriophage origin of replication; arrow indicates direction of (+) strand synthesis
   1049..1170    -  CDS            M13 gene IV (fragment) (sequence partly withheld): pIV; IV; phage assembly
   1272..1376    +  promoter       AmpR promoter: bla
   1377..2237    +  CDS            AmpR: β-lactamase; bla; confers resistance to ampicillin, carbenicillin, and related antibiotics
   2310..2689    +  enhancer       CMV enhancer: human cytomegalovirus immediate early enhancer
   2690..2893    +  promoter       CMV promoter: human cytomegalovirus (CMV) immediate early promoter
   2889..2922    +  LTR            5' LTR (truncated) (fragment): truncated 5' long terminal repeat (LTR) from HIV-1
   2938..2956    +  promoter       T7 promoter: promoter for bacteriophage T7 RNA polymerase
   3125..5485    +  CDS            ATXN1: ATX1_HUMAN - Also known as ATX1, SCA1. Experimental evidence at protein level: Swiss-Prot protein existence level 1. Chromatin-binding factor that repress Notch signaling in the absence of Notch intracellular domain by acting as a CBF1 corepressor. Binds to the HEY promoter and might assist, along with NCOR2, RBPJ- mediated repression. Binds RNA in vitro. May be involved in RNA metabolism (PubMed:21475249). In concert with CIC and ATXN1L, involved in brain development (By similarity). From Homo sapiens (Human).
   5736..5810    +  CDS            small t antigen (fragment): SV40 (simian virus 40) small t antigen
   5812..5877    +  intron         small t intron: SV40 (simian virus 40) small t antigen intron
   6007..6027    +  CDS            SV40 NLS: nuclear localization signal of SV40 (simian virus 40) large T antigen
   6034..6168    +  CDS            LT_POVHA (fragment): Protein inferred from homology: Swiss-Prot protein existence level 3. Isoform large T antigen is a key early protein essential for both driving viral replication and inducing cellular transformation. Plays a role in viral genome replication by driving entry of quiescent cells into the cell cycle and by autoregulating the synthesis of viral early mRNA. Displays highly oncogenic activities by corrupting the host cellular checkpoint mechanisms that guard cell division and the transcription, replication, and repair of DNA. Participates in the modulation of cellular gene expression preceeding viral
   6193..6276    +  CDS            large T antigen (fragment): large T antigen from SV40 (simian virus 40)
   6299..6433    +  polyA_signal   SV40 poly(A) signal: SV40 polyadenylation signal
   6434..6802    -  CDS            VP2_POVMA (fragment): Experimental evidence at protein level: Swiss-Prot protein existence level 1. [Isoform VP3]: structural protein that resides within the core of the capsid surrounded by 72 VP1 pentamers. Following virus endocytosis and trafficking to the endoplasmic reticulum, VP2 and VP3 form oligomers and integrate into the endoplasmic reticulum membrane. Heterooligomer VP2-VP3 may create a viroporin for transporting the viral genome across the endoplasmic reticulum membrane to the cytoplasm. Nuclear entry of the viral DNA involves the selective exposure and importin recognition of VP2 or Vp3 nuclear localiz
   7170..7268    -  CDS            VP1_POVMP (fragment): Experimental evidence at protein level: Swiss-Prot protein existence level 1. Forms an icosahedral capsid with a T=7 symmetry and a 40 nm diameter. The capsid is composed of 72 pentamers linked to each other by disulfide bonds and associated with VP2 or VP3 proteins. Interacts with terminal alpha(2,3)-linked sialic acids on the cell surface to provide virion attachment to target cell. This attachment induces virion internalization predominantly through caveolin-mediated endocytosis. Once attached, the virion is internalized by caveolin- mediated endocytosis and traffics to the endoplasmic reti
   7279..7414    +  rep_origin     SV40 ori: SV40 origin of replication
