[The description below was written by a language model from this plasmid's Addgene catalogue record and pLannotate feature annotations shown in this document.]
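Description:
Flag-ATXN1_L588D is a mammalian expression plasmid built on the Invitrogen pcDNA1.1/Amp backbone and carrying human Ataxin-1 (ATXN1, the gene associated with SCA1) with an L588D point substitution. The full construct is about 7.4 kb, consistent with a 4.8 kb backbone plus a roughly 2.7 kb insert. In bacteria it is maintained at high copy from a ColE1/pUC-type origin and selected with ampicillin through the β-lactamase gene and its native promoter. An f1 phage origin is also present, which allows single-stranded DNA production.

Expression of the insert is driven by the human cytomegalovirus immediate-early enhancer and promoter. A T7 promoter sits between the CMV promoter and the coding region and could support in vitro transcription. The annotated ATXN1 open reading frame is followed by an SV40-derived processing cassette comprising the small t antigen intron and the SV40 polyadenylation signal; the short small t and large T antigen hits, including the "SV40 NLS" annotation, are fragments of this viral segment rather than functional coding units. An SV40 origin of replication permits episomal amplification in cells that supply large T antigen, and the neighbouring polyomavirus VP1 and VP2 fragments are likewise remnants of viral backbone sequence. The brief HIV-1 LTR match next to the CMV promoter is only a small fragment.

The plasmid name indicates a Flag epitope tag, but the feature table does not annotate one, so its position is not documented in the record. No mammalian selection marker is annotated, which suits the plasmid to transient transfection. It comes from a structural study of complex formation between Ataxin-1 and Capicua, although the specific effect of the L588D substitution is not stated.
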