Addgene plasmid #48194: Flag-ATXN1_L588D
Purpose: Expresses L588D mutated Ataxin1
Depositing lab: Huda Zoghbi. Depositing organization: Baylor College of Medicine. Publication: Structural basis of protein complex formation and reconfiguration by polyglutamine disease protein Ataxin-1 and Capicua. Kim E, Lu HC, Zoghbi HY, Song JJ. Genes Dev. 2013 Mar 15;27(6):590-5. doi: 10.1101/gad.212068.112. PubMed 23512657.
Backbone
  Vector backbone: pcDNA1.1/Amp
  Backbone manufacturer: Invitrogen
  Backbone size w/o insert (bp): 4767
  Vector type: Mammalian Expression
Growth in bacteria
  Bacterial resistance: Ampicillin, 100 μg/mL
  Growth temperature: 37°C
  Growth strain: DH10B
  Copy number: High Copy
Gene/Insert
  Gene/Insert name: Ataxin1 (alt name: ATXN1, ATX1)
  Species: H. sapiens (human)
  Insert size (bp): 2671
  Entrez Gene: ATXN1 (a.k.a. ATX1, D6S504E, SCA1)
  Promoter: CMV
  Cloning method: Unknown
  Sequencing primers: 5′ CMV; 3′ EBV
Terms and licenses: Academic/Nonprofit Terms; Industry Terms: Not Available to Industry
How to cite: Flag-ATXN1_L588D was a gift from Huda Zoghbi (Addgene plasmid # 48194 ; http://n2t.net/addgene:48194 ; RRID:Addgene_48194)
