>Addgene plasmid #48194 | Flag-ATXN1_L588D | addgene partial sequence | sequence record 73053 | CMV-F 5'-CGCAAATGGGCGGTAGGCGTG-3'
GAGAACCCACTGCTTACTGGCTTATCGAAATTAATACGACTCACTATAGGGAGACCCAAGCTTGGTACCG
AGCTCGGATCCACTAGTAACGGCCGCCAGTGTGCTGGAATTCCGTGACTTTCCGTTTATCAGACTAAAAT
CAGAGCCATCCAGACAGTGAAACAGTCACCGTGGAGGGGGGACGGCGAAAAATGGACTACAAAGACGACG
ACGACAAAAAATCCAACCAAGAGCGGAGCAACGAATGCCTGCCTCCCAAGAAGCGCGAGATCCCCGCCAC
CAGCCGGTCCTCCGAGGAGAAGGCCCCTACCCTGCCCAGCGACAACCACCGGGTGGAGGGCACAGCATGG
CTCCCGGGCAACCCTGGTGGCCGGGGCCACGGGGGCGGGAGGCATGGGCCGGCAGGGACCTCGGTGGAGC
TTGGTTTACAACAGGGAATAGGTTTACACAAAGCATTGTCCACAGGGCTGGACTACTCCCCGCCCAGCGC
TCCCAGGTCTGTCCCCGTGGCCACCACGCTGCCTGCCGCGTACGCCACCCCGCAGCCAGGGACCCCGGTG
TCCCCCGTACAGTACGCTCACCTGCCGCACACCTTCCAGTTCATTGGGTCCTCCCAATACAGTGGAACCT
ATGCCAGCTTCATCCCATCACAGCTGATCCCCCCAACCGCCAACCCCGTCACCAGTGCAGTGGCCTCGGC
CGCAGGGGCCACCACTCCATCCCAGCGCTCCCAGCTGGAGGCCTATTCCACTCTGCTGGCCAACATGGGC
AGTCTGAGCCAGACGCCGGGGACACAAGGCTGAGCAGCAGCACCTCAGCAGGGCTCC
