>Addgene plasmid #48194 | Flag-ATXN1_L588D | addgene partial sequence | sequence record 73054 | hATXN1-F1 5'-GCGAGAACTTCAACCCTGAG-3'
CAGCCATGGTGCAGGCCCAGATCCACCTGCCTGTGGTGCAGTCCGTGGCCTCCCCGGCGGCGGCTCCCCC
TACGCTGCCTCCCTACTTCATGAAAGGCTCCATCATCCAGTTGGCCAACGGGGAGGATAAGAAGGTGGAA
GACTTAAAAACAGAAGATTTCATCCAGAGTGCAGAGATAAGCAACGACCTGAAGATCGACTCCAGCACCG
TAGAGAGGATTGAAGACAGCCATAGCCCGGGCGTGGCCGTGATACAGTTCGCCGTCGGGGAGCACCGAGC
CCAGGTCAGCGTTGAAGTTTTGGTAGAGTATCCTTTTTTTGTGTTTGGACAGGGCTGGTCATCCTGCTGT
CCGGAGAGAACCAGCCAGCTCTTTGATTTGCCGTGTTCCAAACTCTCAGTTGGGGATGTCTGCATCTCGC
TTACCCTCAAGAACCTGAAGAACGGCTCTGTTAAAAAGGGCCAGCCCGTGGATCCCGCCAGCGTCCTGCT
GAAGCACTCAAAGGCCGACGGCCTGGCGGGCAGCAGACACAGGTATGCCGAGCAGGAAAACGGAATCAAC
CAGGGGAGTGCCCAGATGCTCTCTGAGAATGGCGAACTGAAGTTTCCAGAGAAAATGGGATTGCCTGCAG
CGCCCTTCCTCACCAAAATAGAACCCAGCAAGCCCGCGGCAACGAGGAAGAGGAGGTGGTCGGCGCCAGA
GAGCCGCAAACTGGAGAAGTCAGAAGACGAACCACCTTTGACTCTTCCTAAGCCTTCTCTAATTCCTCAG
